Addgene plasmid #130140: pRDAX-392 HA Venus173/155[1] IRES Venus173/155[2]
Purpose: PPI (BiFC/TriFC) assay vector
Depositing lab: Gary Lewin. Depositing organization: Max-Delbrueck-Centrum fuer Molekulare Medizin (MDC).
Backbone
  Vector backbone: pEGFP-N1 U55762 Clontech
  Vector type: Mammalian Expression
Growth in bacteria
  Bacterial resistance: Kanamycin, 50 μg/mL
  Growth temperature: 37°C
  Growth strain: DH5alpha
  Copy number: High Copy
Gene/Insert
  Gene/Insert name: Venus
  Species: M. musculus (mouse)
  Cloning method: Restriction Enzyme; 5′ cloning site unknown (unknown if destroyed); 3′ cloning site unknown (unknown if destroyed)
Terms and licenses: Academic/Nonprofit Terms; Industry Terms: Not Available to Industry
How to cite: pRDAX-392 HA Venus173/155[1] IRES Venus173/155[2] was a gift from Gary Lewin (Addgene plasmid # 130140 ; http://n2t.net/addgene:130140 ; RRID:Addgene_130140)
