[The description below was written by a language model from this plasmid's Addgene catalogue record and pLannotate feature annotations shown in this document.]
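Description:
pRDAX-392 HA Venus173/155[1] IRES Venus173/155[2] is a 5.4 kb mammalian expression plasmid built on the Clontech pEGFP-N1 backbone and intended as a vector for protein–protein interaction assays by bimolecular or trimolecular fluorescence complementation (BiFC/TriFC). It replicates in E. coli from a high-copy ColE1/pUC-type origin and also carries an f1 origin. Selection relies on the Tn5 NeoR/KanR gene, which sits behind tandem bacterial (bla) and SV40 early promoters and is terminated by the HSV TK polyadenylation signal. The same marker therefore gives kanamycin resistance in bacteria and can give G418 resistance in transfected mammalian cells.

The payload is a single bicistronic transcription unit driven by the CMV immediate early enhancer and promoter. A remnant of the multiple cloning site is followed by a first partial fluorescent protein coding segment of about 430 nt, then an EMCV IRES, then a second, shorter segment of about 280 nt. The annotation software labels both segments as EGFP-like fragments, but from the catalogue entry they are presumably the split Venus halves, with the construct name suggesting split points near residues 173 and 155. The catalogue lists the insert species as mouse, although the feature table describes the matched fluorescent protein as derived from Aequorea victoria. Downstream of the second fragment lie a short HA epitope match and a small SV40 large T antigen fragment, possibly a nuclear localisation sequence, though the record does not say so. The SV40 poly(A) signal ends the unit. The IRES lets both non-fluorescent fragments be translated from one mRNA, so fluorescence appears only when fused interacting partners bring them together. No candidate interaction partners are annotated, and the cloning sites are recorded as unknown.
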