Features (pLannotate 1.2.2; 17 found; start..end, strand, type, name):
     61..364     +  enhancer       CMV enhancer: human cytomegalovirus immediate early enhancer
    365..568     +  promoter       CMV promoter: human cytomegalovirus (CMV) immediate early promoter
    591..634     +  misc_feature   MCS (fragment): multiple cloning site
    677..1108    +  CDS            cEGFP (fragment): cEGFP is a basic (constitutively fluorescent) green fluorescent protein published in 2008, derived from Aequorea victoria.
   1209..1795    +  misc_feature   IRES2: internal ribosome entry site (IRES) of the encephalomyocarditis virus (EMCV)
   1778..2056    +  CDS            cEGFP (fragment): cEGFP is a basic (constitutively fluorescent) green fluorescent protein published in 2008, derived from Aequorea victoria.
   2066..2082    +  CDS            3xHA (fragment): three tandem HA epitope tags
   2102..2185    +  CDS            large T antigen (fragment): large T antigen from SV40 (simian virus 40)
   2208..2329    +  polyA_signal   SV40 poly(A) signal: SV40 polyadenylation signal
   2363..2791    -  rep_origin     f1 ori (sequence partly withheld): f1 bacteriophage origin of replication; arrow indicates direction of (+) strand synthesis
   2818..2922    +  promoter       AmpR promoter: bla
   2924..3281    +  promoter       SV40 promoter: SV40 enhancer and early promoter
   3316..4110    +  CDS            NeoR/KanR: aminoglycoside phosphotransferase from Tn5; aph(3')-II (or nptII); confers resistance to neomycin, kanamycin, and G418 (Geneticin®)
   4131..4283    +  CDS            ble (fragment): BLE_KLEPN - Experimental evidence at protein level: Swiss-Prot protein existence level 1. Binding protein with a strong affinity to the bleomycin family of antibiotics. Binds to CL990; an antimitotic-antibiotic compound. From Klebsiella pneumoniae.
   4342..4389    +  polyA_signal   HSV TK poly(A) signal: herpes simplex virus thymidine kinase polyadenylation signal (Cole and Stacy, 1985)
   4480..4496    -  polyA_signal   bGH poly(A) signal (fragment): bovine growth hormone polyadenylation signal
   4718..5306    +  rep_origin     ori: high-copy-number ColE1/pMB1/pBR322/pUC origin of replication
>Addgene plasmid #130140 | pRDAX-392 HA Venus173/155[1] IRES Venus173/155[2] | depositor full sequence | sequence record 249518 | Full Sequence
TAGTTATTAATAGTAATCAATTACGGGGTCATTAGTTCATAGCCCATATATGGAGTTCCGCGTTACATAA
CTTACGGTAAATGGCCCGCCTGGCTGACCGCCCAACGACCCCCGCCCATTGACGTCAATAATGACGTATG
TTCCCATAGTAACGCCAATAGGGACTTTCCATTGACGTCAATGGGTGGAGTATTTACGGTAAACTGCCCA
CTTGGCAGTACATCAAGTGTATCATATGCCAAGTACGCCCCCTATTGACGTCAATGACGGTAAATGGCCC
GCCTGGCATTATGCCCAGTACATGACCTTATGGGACTTTCCTACTTGGCAGTACATCTACGTATTAGTCA
TCGCTATTACCATGGTGATGCGGTTTTGGCAGTACATCAATGGGCGTGGATAGCGGTTTGACTCACGGGG
ATTTCCAAGTCTCCACCCCATTGACGTCAATGGGAGTTTGTTTTGGCACCAAAATCAACGGGACTTTCCA
AAATGTCGTAACAACTCCGCCCCATTGACGCAAATGGGCGGTAGGCGTGTACGGTGGGAGGTCTATATAA
GCAGAGCTGGTTTAGTGAACCGTCAGATCCGCTAGCGCTACCGGACTCAGATCTCGAGCTCAAGCTTCGA
ATTCGCCACCATGTATCCCTATGATGTTCCAGACTATGCTGGAAGTGTGTCAAAGGGAGAAGAGTTGTTT
ACCGGTGTTGTTCCCATACTGGTGGAACTGGATGGTGACGTCAATGGACACAAGTTTAGCGTTTCTGGCG
AAGGAGAAGGCGATGCTACCTATGGCAAACTGACCCTCAAACTGATCTGTACGACTGGAAAGTTGCCTGT
ACCTTGGCCAACACTGGTCACAACCTTGGGCTATGGGCTGCAATGCTTTGCCCGTTATCCTGATCACATG
AAGCAACATGACTTCTTTAAGTCTGCTATGCCAGAGGGATATGTGCAGGAACGGACTATCTTCTTCAAGG
ACGACGGCAACTACAAGACGAGAGCTGAGGTGAAATTTGAGGGTGACACACTGGTGAATCGCATAGAGCT
GAAAGGCATCGACTTCAAAGAAGATGGGAATATTCTCGGGCATAAACTCGAGTACAACTACAATTCCCAC
AACGTGTACATCACTGCCGATAAGCAGAAGAATGGGATTAAGGCGAACTTCAAGATCCGACACAACATCG
AGTAAGAATTCAGATCCGCCCCTCTCCCTCCCCCCCCCCTAACGTTACTGGCCGAAGCCGCTTGGAATAA
GGCCGGTGTGCGTTTGTCTATATGTTATTTTCCACCATATTGCCGTCTTTTGGCAATGTGAGGGCCCGGA
AACCTGGCCCTGTCTTCTTGACGAGCATTCCTAGGGGTCTTTCCCCTCTCGCCAAAGGAATGCAAGGTCT
GTTGAATGTCGTGAAGGAAGCAGTTCCTCTGGTAGCTTCTTGAAGACAAACAACGTCTGTAGCGACCCTT
TGCAGGCAGCGGAACCCCCCACCTGGCGACAGGTGCCTCTGCGGCCAAAAGCCACGTGTATAAGATACAC
CTGCAAAGGCGGCACAACCCCAGTGCCACGTTGTGAGTTGGATAGTTGTGGAAAGAGTCAAATGGCTCTC
CTCAAGCGTATTCAACAAGGGGCTGAAGGATGCCCAGAAGGTACCCCATTGTATGGGATCTGATCTGGGG
CCTCGGTACACATGCTTTACATGTGTTTAGTCGAGGTTAAAAAAACGTCTAGGCCCCCCGAACCACGGGG
ACGTGGTTTTCCTTTGAAAAACACGATGATAATATGGCCACAACCATGGATAAGCAGAAGAATGGGATTA
AGGCGAACTTCAAGATCCGACACAACATCGAGGATGGTGGGGTCCAGCTTGCCGACCATTATCAGCAGAA
CACACCCATTGGGGATGGACCAGTCCTGTTGCCGGATAACCACTACCTCAGTTACCAGAGCAAACTGTCC
AAAGATCCCAATGAGAAGAGGGACCATATGGTACTGCTCGAATTCGTGACTGCAGCAGGCATTACCCTTG
GGATGGATGAACTTTATAAGACTGGTTACCCTTATGACGTGCCTGATTATGCCTAAGCGGCCGCGACTCT
AGATCATAATCAGCCATACCACATTTGTAGAGGTTTTACTTGCTTTAAAAAACCTCCCACACCTCCCCCT
GAACCTGAAACATAAAATGAATGCAATTGTTGTTGTTAACTTGTTTATTGCAGCTTATAATGGTTACAAA
TAAAGCAATAGCATCACAAATTTCACAAATAAAGCATTTTTTTCACTGCATTCTAGTTGTGGTTTGTCCA
AACTCATCAATGTATCTTAAGGCGTAAATTGTAAGCGTTAATATTTTGTTAAAATTCGCGTTAAATTTTT
GTTAAATCAGCTCATTTTTTAACCAATAGGCCGAAATCGGCAAAATCCCTTATAAATCAAAAGAATAGAC
CGAGATAGGGT
[37 nt withheld, positions 2462-2498]
AAAGAACGTGGACTCCAACGTCAAAGG
[49 nt withheld, positions 2526-2574]
T
[91 nt withheld, positions 2576-2666]
G
[124 nt withheld, positions 2668-2791]
CAGGTGGCACTTTTCGGGGAAATGTGCGCGGAACCCCTATTTGTTTATTTTTCTAAATACATTCAAATAT
GTATCCGCTCATGAGACAATAACCCTGATAAATGCTTCAATAATATTGAAAAAGGAAGAGTCCTGAGGCG
GAAAGAACCAGCTGTGGAATGTGTGTCAGTTAGGGTGTGGAAAGTCCCCAGGCTCCCCAGCAGGCAGAAG
TATGCAAAGCATGCATCTCAATTAGTCAGCAACCAGGTGTGGAAAGTCCCCAGGCTCCCCAGCAGGCAGA
AGTATGCAAAGCATGCATCTCAATTAGTCAGCAACCATAGTCCCGCCCCTAACTCCGCCCATCCCGCCCC
TAACTCCGCCCAGTTCCGCCCATTCTCCGCCCCATGGCTGACTAATTTTTTTTATTTATGCAGAGGCCGA
GGCCGCCTCGGCCTCTGAGCTATTCCAGAAGTAGTGAGGAGGCTTTTTTGGAGGCCTAGGCTTTTGCAAA
GATCGATCAAGAGACAGGATGAGGATCGTTTCGCATGATTGAACAAGATGGATTGCACGCAGGTTCTCCG
GCCGCTTGGGTGGAGAGGCTATTCGGCTATGACTGGGCACAACAGACAATCGGCTGCTCTGATGCCGCCG
TGTTCCGGCTGTCAGCGCAGGGGCGCCCGGTTCTTTTTGTCAAGACCGACCTGTCCGGTGCCCTGAATGA
ACTGCAAGACGAGGCAGCGCGGCTATCGTGGCTGGCCACGACGGGCGTTCCTTGCGCAGCTGTGCTCGAC
GTTGTCACTGAAGCGGGAAGGGACTGGCTGCTATTGGGCGAAGTGCCGGGGCAGGATCTCCTGTCATCTC
ACCTTGCTCCTGCCGAGAAAGTATCCATCATGGCTGATGCAATGCGGCGGCTGCATACGCTTGATCCGGC
TACCTGCCCATTCGACCACCAAGCGAAACATCGCATCGAGCGAGCACGTACTCGGATGGAAGCCGGTCTT
GTCGATCAGGATGATCTGGACGAAGAGCATCAGGGGCTCGCGCCAGCCGAACTGTTCGCCAGGCTCAAGG
CGAGCATGCCCGACGGCGAGGATCTCGTCGTGACCCATGGCGATGCCTGCTTGCCGAATATCATGGTGGA
AAATGGCCGCTTTTCTGGATTCATCGACTGTGGCCGGCTGGGTGTGGCGGACCGCTATCAGGACATAGCG
TTGGCTACCCGTGATATTGCTGAAGAGCTTGGCGGCGAATGGGCTGACCGCTTCCTCGTGCTTTACGGTA
TCGCCGCTCCCGATTCGCAGCGCATCGCCTTCTATCGCCTTCTTGACGAGTTCTTCTGAGCGGGACTCTG
GGGTTCGAAATGACCGACCAAGCGACGCCCAACCTGCCATCACGAGATTTCGATTCCACCGCCGCCTTCT
ATGAAAGGTTGGGCTTCGGAATCGTTTTCCGGGACGCCGGCTGGATGATCCTCCAGCGCGGGGATCTCAT
GCTGGAGTTCTTCGCCCACCCTAGGGGGAGGCTAACTGAAACACGGAAGGAGACAATACCGGAAGGAACC
CGCGCTATGACGGCAATAAAAAGACAGAATAAAACGCACGGTGTTGGGTCGTTTGTTCATAAACGCGGGG
TTCGGTCCCAGGGCTGGCACTCTGTCGATACCCCACCGAGACCCCATTGGGGCCAATACGCCCGCGTTTC
TTCCTTTTCCCCACCCCACCCCCCAAGTTCGGGTGAAGGCCCAGGGCTCGCAGCCAACGTCGGGGCGGCA
GGCCCTGCCATAGCCTCAGGTTACTCATATATACTTTAGATTGATTTAAAACTTCATTTTTAATTTAAAA
GGATCTAGGTGAAGATCCTTTTTGATAATCTCATGACCAAAATCCCTTAACGTGAGTTTTCGTTCCACTG
AGCGTCAGACCCCGTAGAAAAGATCAAAGGATCTTCTTGAGATCCTTTTTTTCTGCGCGTAATCTGCTGC
TTGCAAACAAAAAAACCACCGCTACCAGCGGTGGTTTGTTTGCCGGATCAAGAGCTACCAACTCTTTTTC
CGAAGGTAACTGGCTTCAGCAGAGCGCAGATACCAAATACTGTCCTTCTAGTGTAGCCGTAGTTAGGCCA
CCACTTCAAGAACTCTGTAGCACCGCCTACATACCTCGCTCTGCTAATCCTGTTACCAGTGGCTGCTGCC
AGTGGCGATAAGTCGTGTCTTACCGGGTTGGACTCAAGACGATAGTTACCGGATAAGGCGCAGCGGTCGG
GCTGAACGGGGGGTTCGTGCACACAGCCCAGCTTGGAGCGAACGACCTACACCGAACTGAGATACCTACA
GCGTGAGCTATGAGAAAGCGCCACGCTTCCCGAAGGGAGAAAGGCGGACAGGTATCCGGTAAGCGGCAGG
GTCGGAACAGGAGAGCGCACGAGGGAGCTTCCAGGGGGAAACGCCTGGTATCTTTATAGTCCTGTCGGGT
TTCGCCACCTCTGACTTGAGCGTCGATTTTTGTGATGCTCGTCAGGGGGGCGGAGCCTATGGAAAAACGC
CAGCAACGCGGCCTTTTTACGGTTCCTGGCCTTTTGCTGGCCTTTTGCTCACATGTTCTTTCCTGCGTTA
TCCCCTGATTCTGTGGATAACCGTATTACCGCCATGCAT
